Addgene plasmid #113640: pR BirA
Purpose: Insect cell expression vector for BirA Biotin Ligase
Depositing lab: James Moon. Depositing organization: Massachusetts General Hospital. Publication: Generation of Allergen-Specific Tetramers for a Murine Model of Airway Inflammation. Moon JJ, Pepper M. Methods Mol Biol. 2018;1799:165-181. doi: 10.1007/978-1-4939-7896-0_14. PubMed 29956152.
Backbone
  Vector backbone: pRMHa-3
  Backbone size w/o insert (bp): 3830
  Total vector size (bp): 4802
  Modifications to backbone: point mutation at 1796 to ablate second SpeI restriction site
  Vector type: Insect Expression
Growth in bacteria
  Bacterial resistance: Ampicillin, 100 μg/mL
  Growth temperature: 37°C
  Growth strain: DH5alpha
  Copy number: High Copy
Gene/Insert
  Gene/Insert name: BirA Biotin Ligase
  Insert size (bp): 972
  Entrez Gene: birA (a.k.a. b3973, ECK3965, bioR, dhbB)
  Promoter: Metallothionein
  Cloning method: Restriction Enzyme; 5′ cloning site EcoRI (not destroyed); 3′ cloning site BamHI (not destroyed)
  Sequencing primers: 5′ TGTGCAAAAGAGGTGAATCG; 3′ CTGCCGCTCCCATTTATCTAT
Resource information
  A portion of this plasmid was derived from a plasmid made by: William Kwok, Benaroya Research Institute, Seattle, WA.
Terms and licenses: Academic/Nonprofit Terms; Industry Terms: Not Available to Industry
Depositor comments: This gene encodes a biotin ligase that mediates in vivo biotinylation of BirA signal sequences on recombinant proteins co-expressed in the same cells.
How to cite: pR BirA was a gift from James Moon (Addgene plasmid # 113640 ; http://n2t.net/addgene:113640 ; RRID:Addgene_113640)
