[The description below was written by a language model from this plasmid's Addgene catalogue record and pLannotate feature annotations shown in this document.]
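Description:
pR BirA is an insect cell expression plasmid of about 4.8 kb, built on the pRMHa-3 backbone, that drives production of the Escherichia coli biotin ligase BirA. The backbone carries a point mutation that removes a second SpeI site. It is propagated in E. coli as a high-copy plasmid through a ColE1/pUC-type origin and is selected with ampicillin via the β-lactamase gene and its own promoter. The annotation also picks up pUC/pBR322-derived remnants that have no role in expression: fragments of lacZα, lacI, rop and the bom region, plus a lac promoter/operator and CAP binding site. No selectable marker for insect cells is annotated or recorded.

The payload is the birA coding sequence, cloned between retained EcoRI and BamHI sites directly downstream of the Drosophila metallothionein promoter, which is generally used for metal-inducible expression in Drosophila cell lines. A short stretch of pUC multiple cloning site follows the gene. Further downstream is a small segment matching a Drosophila Adh-related gene (Adhr), which probably reflects Adh-locus 3′ sequence in the backbone, although the record does not annotate a polyadenylation signal. No epitope tags or reporters are listed.

BirA activates biotin and transfers it to a specific acceptor sequence. According to the depositor, the plasmid is meant to be co-expressed with recombinant proteins carrying a BirA signal sequence, so that these are biotinylated in vivo within the same cells. The associated publication concerns the generation of allergen-specific tetramers for a mouse model of airway inflammation, which fits the use of biotinylated proteins for tetramer assembly.
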