Features (pLannotate 1.2.2; 14 found; start..end, strand, type, name):
      9..431     +  promoter       MT promoter: Drosophila metallothionein promoter
    439..1401    +  CDS            birA: BIRA_ECOLI - Also known as bioR, dhbB. Experimental evidence at protein level: Swiss-Prot protein existence level 1. Acts both as a biotin--[acetyl-CoA-carboxylase] ligase and a biotin-operon repressor. In the presence of ATP, BirA activates biotin to form the BirA-biotinyl-5'-adenylate (BirA-bio-5'-AMP or holoBirA) complex. HoloBirA can either transfer the biotinyl moiety to the biotin carboxyl carrier protein (BCCP) subunit of acetyl-CoA carboxylase, or bind to the biotin operator site and inhibit transcription of the operon. From Escherichia coli (strain K12).
   1405..1439    +  misc_feature   MCS (fragment): pUC18/19 multiple cloning site
   1653..1748    +  CDS            Adhr: ADHR_DROYA - Also known as Adh-dup. Protein inferred from homology: Swiss-Prot protein existence level 3. From Drosophila yakuba (Fruit fly).
   2185..2339    +  CDS            lacZα (fragment): LacZα fragment of β-galactosidase; lacZ fragment
   2345..2444    -  misc_feature   bom (fragment): basis of mobility region from pBR322
   2546..2581    -  CDS            rop (fragment): Rop protein, which maintains plasmids at low copy number; rop
   2676..2780    +  promoter       AmpR promoter: bla
   2781..3641    +  CDS            AmpR: β-lactamase; bla; confers resistance to ampicillin, carbenicillin, and related antibiotics
   3812..4400    +  rep_origin     ori: high-copy-number ColE1/pMB1/pBR322/pUC origin of replication
   4583..4675    +  CDS            lacI (fragment): lac repressor; lacI; The lac repressor binds to the lac operator to inhibit transcription in E. coli. This inhibition can be relieved by adding lactose or isopropyl-β-D-thiogalactopyranoside (IPTG).
   4688..4709    +  protein_bind   CAP binding site: CAP binding activates transcription in the presence of cAMP. E. coli catabolite activator protein
   4724..4754    +  promoter       lac promoter: promoter for the E. coli lac operon
   4762..4778    +  protein_bind   lac operator: The lac repressor binds to the lac operator to inhibit transcription in E. coli. This inhibition can be relieved by adding lactose or isopropyl-β-D-thiogalactopyranoside (IPTG). lac repressor encoded by lacI
>Addgene plasmid #113640 | pR BirA | addgene full sequence | sequence record 221161 | Addgene NGS Result
ATGATTACCGTTGCAGGACAGGATGTGGTGCCCGATGTGACTAGCTCTTTGCTGCAGGCCGTCCTATCCT
CTGGTTCCGATAAGAGACCCAGAACTCCGGCCCCCCACCGCCCACCGCCACCCCCATACATATGTGGTAC
GCAAGTAAGAGTGCCTGCGCATGCCCCATGTGCCCCACCAAGAGCTTTGCATCCCATACAAGTCCCCAAA
GTGGAGAACCGAACCAATTCTTCGCGGGCAGAACAAAAGCTTCTGCACACGTCTCCACTCGAATTTGGAG
CCGGCCGGCGTGTGCAAAAGAGGTGAATCGAACGAAAGACCCGTGTGTAAAGCCGCGTTTCCAAAATGTA
TAAAACCGAGAGCATCTGGCCAATGTGCATCAGTTGTGGTCAGCAGCAAAATCAAGTGAATCATCTCAGT
GCAACTAAAGGGGAATTCATGAAGGATAACACCGTGCCACTGAAATTGATTGCCCTGTTAGCGAACGGTG
AATTTCACTCTGGCGAGCAGTTGGGTGAAACGCTGGGAATGAGCCGGGCGGCTATTAATAAACACATTCA
GACACTGCGTGACTGGGGCGTTGATGTCTTTACCGTTCCGGGTAAAGGATACAGCCTGCCTGAGCCTATC
CAGTTACTTAATGCTAAACAGATATTGGGTCAGCTGGATGGCGGTAGTGTAGCCGTGCTGCCAGTGATTG
ACTCCACGAATCAGTACCTTCTTGATCGTATCGGAGAGCTTAAATCGGGCGATGCTTGCATTGCAGAATA
CCAGCAGGCTGGCCGTGGTCGCCGGGGTCGGAAATGGTTTTCGCCTTTTGGCGCAAACTTATATTTGTCG
ATGTTCTGGCGTCTGGAACAAGGCCCGGCGGCGGCGATTGGTTTAAGTCTGGTTATCGGTATCGTGATGG
CGGAAGTATTACGCAAGCTGGGTGCAGATAAAGTTCGTGTTAAATGGCCTAATGACCTCTATCTGCAGGA
TCGCAAGCTGGCAGGCATTCTGGTGGAGCTGACTGGCAAAACTGGCGATGCGGCGCAAATAGTCATTGGA
GCCGGGATCAACATGGCAATGCGCCGTGTTGAAGAGAGTGTCGTTAATCAGGGGTGGATCACGCTGCAGG
AAGCGGGGATCAATCTCGATCGTAATACGTTGGCGGCCATGCTAATACGTGAATTACGTGCTGCGTTGGA
ACTCTTCGAACAAGAAGGATTGGCACCTTATCTGTCGCGCTGGGAAAAGCTGGATAATTTTATTAATCGC
CCAGTGAAACTTATCATTGGTGATAAAGAAATATTTGGCATTTCACGCGGAATAGACAAACAGGGGGCTT
TATTACTTGAGCAGGATGGAATAATAAAACCCTGGATGGGCGGTGAAATATCCCTGCGTAGTGCAGAAAA
ATAAGGATCCTCTAGAGTCGACCTGCAGGCATGCAAGCTATTCGATGCACACTCACATTCTTCTCCTAAT
ACGATAATAAAACTTTCCATGAAAAATATGGAAAAATATATGAAAATTGAGAAATCCAAAAAACTGATAA
ACGCTCTACTTAATTAAAATAGATAAATGGGAGCGGCAGGAATGGCGGAGCATGGCCAAGTTCCTCCGCC
AATCAGTCGTAAAACAGAAGTCGTGGAAAGCGGATAGAAAGAATGTTCGATTTGACGGGCAAGCATGTCT
GCTATGTGGCGGATTGCGGAGGAATTGCACTGGAGACCAGCAAGGTTCTCATGACCAAGAATATAGCGGT
GAGTGAGCGGGAAGCTCGGTTTCTGTCCAGATCGAACTCAAAACTTGTCCAGCCAGTCGCTGTCGAAACT
AATTAAGTTAATGAGTTTTTCATGTTAGTTTCGCGCTGAGCAACAATTAAGTTTATGTTTCAGTTCGGCT
TAGATTTCGCTGAAGGACTTGCCACTTTCAATCAATACTTTAGAACAAAATCAAAACTCATTCTAATAGC
TTGGTGTTCATCTTTTTTTTTAATGATAAGCATTTTGTCGTTTATACTTTTTATATTTCGATATTAAACC
ACCTATGAAGTCTATTTTAATCGCCAGATAAGCAATATATTGTGTAAATATTTGTATTCTTTATCAGGAA
ATTCAGGGAGACGGGGAAGTTACTATCTACTAAAAGCCAAACAATTTCTTACAGTTTTACTCTCTCTACT
CTAGAGTAGCTTGGCACTGGCCGTCGTTTTACAACGTCGTGACTGGGAAAACCCTGGCGTTACCCAACTT
AATCGCCTTGCAGCACATCCCCCTTTCGCCAGCTGGCGTAATAGCGAAGAGGCCCGCACCGATCGCCCTT
CCCAACAGTTGCGCAGCCTGAATGGCGAATGGCGCCTGATGCGGTATTTTCTCCTTACGCATCTGTGCGG
TATTTCACACCGCATATGGTGCACTCTCAGTACAATCTGCTCTGATGCCGCATAGTTAAGCCAGCCCCGA
CACCCGCCAACACCCGCTGACGCGCCCTGACGGGCTTGTCTGCTCCCGGCATCCGCTTACAGACAAGCTG
TGACCGTCTCCGGGAGCTGCATGTGTCAGAGGTTTTCACCGTCATCACCGAAACGCGCGAGACGAAAGGG
CCTCGTGATACGCCTATTTTTATAGGTTAATGTCATGATAATAATGGTTTCTTAGACGTCAGGTGGCACT
TTTCGGGGAAATGTGCGCGGAACCCCTATTTGTTTATTTTTCTAAATACATTCAAATATGTATCCGCTCA
TGAGACAATAACCCTGATAAATGCTTCAATAATATTGAAAAAGGAAGAGTATGAGTATTCAACATTTCCG
TGTCGCCCTTATTCCCTTTTTTGCGGCATTTTGCCTTCCTGTTTTTGCTCACCCAGAAACGCTGGTGAAA
GTAAAAGATGCTGAAGATCAGTTGGGTGCACGAGTGGGTTACATCGAACTGGATCTCAACAGCGGTAAGA
TCCTTGAGAGTTTTCGCCCCGAAGAACGTTTTCCAATGATGAGCACTTTTAAAGTTCTGCTATGTGGCGC
GGTATTATCCCGTATTGACGCCGGGCAAGAGCAACTCGGTCGCCGCATACACTATTCTCAGAATGACTTG
GTTGAGTACTCACCAGTCACAGAAAAGCATCTTACGGATGGCATGACAGTAAGAGAATTATGCAGTGCTG
CCATAACCATGAGTGATAACACTGCGGCCAACTTACTTCTGACAACGATCGGAGGACCGAAGGAGCTAAC
CGCTTTTTTGCACAACATGGGGGATCATGTAACTCGCCTTGATCGTTGGGAACCGGAGCTGAATGAAGCC
ATACCAAACGACGAGCGTGACACCACGATGCCTGTAGCAATGGCAACAACGTTGCGCAAACTATTAACTG
GCGAACTACTTACTCTAGCTTCCCGGCAACAATTAATAGACTGGATGGAGGCGGATAAAGTTGCAGGACC
ACTTCTGCGCTCGGCCCTTCCGGCTGGCTGGTTTATTGCTGATAAATCTGGAGCCGGTGAGCGTGGGTCT
CGCGGTATCATTGCAGCACTGGGGCCAGATGGTAAGCCCTCCCGTATCGTAGTTATCTACACGACGGGGA
GTCAGGCAACTATGGATGAACGAAATAGACAGATCGCTGAGATAGGTGCCTCACTGATTAAGCATTGGTA
ACTGTCAGACCAAGTTTACTCATATATACTTTAGATTGATTTAAAACTTCATTTTTAATTTAAAAGGATC
TAGGTGAAGATCCTTTTTGATAATCTCATGACCAAAATCCCTTAACGTGAGTTTTCGTTCCACTGAGCGT
CAGACCCCGTAGAAAAGATCAAAGGATCTTCTTGAGATCCTTTTTTTCTGCGCGTAATCTGCTGCTTGCA
AACAAAAAAACCACCGCTACCAGCGGTGGTTTGTTTGCCGGATCAAGAGCTACCAACTCTTTTTCCGAAG
GTAACTGGCTTCAGCAGAGCGCAGATACCAAATACTGTTCTTCTAGTGTAGCCGTAGTTAGGCCACCACT
TCAAGAACTCTGTAGCACCGCCTACATACCTCGCTCTGCTAATCCTGTTACCAGTGGCTGCTGCCAGTGG
CGATAAGTCGTGTCTTACCGGGTTGGACTCAAGACGATAGTTACCGGATAAGGCGCAGCGGTCGGGCTGA
ACGGGGGGTTCGTGCACACAGCCCAGCTTGGAGCGAACGACCTACACCGAACTGAGATACCTACAGCGTG
AGCTATGAGAAAGCGCCACGCTTCCCGAAGGGAGAAAGGCGGACAGGTATCCGGTAAGCGGCAGGGTCGG
AACAGGAGAGCGCACGAGGGAGCTTCCAGGGGGAAACGCCTGGTATCTTTATAGTCCTGTCGGGTTTCGC
CACCTCTGACTTGAGCGTCGATTTTTGTGATGCTCGTCAGGGGGGCGGAGCCTATGGAAAAACGCCAGCA
ACGCGGCCTTTTTACGGTTCCTGGCCTTTTGCTGGCCTTTTGCTCACATGTTCTTTCCTGCGTTATCCCC
TGATTCTGTGGATAACCGTATTACCGCCTTTGAGTGAGCTGATACCGCTCGCCGCAGCCGAACGACCGAG
CGCAGCGAGTCAGTGAGCGAGGAAGCGGAAGAGCGCCCAATACGCAAACCGCCTCTCCCCGCGCGTTGGC
CGATTCATTAATGCAGCTGGCACGACAGGTTTCCCGACTGGAAAGCGGGCAGTGAGCGCAACGCAATTAA
TGTGAGTTAGCTCACTCATTAGGCACCCCAGGCTTTACACTTTATGCTTCCGGCTCGTATGTTGTGTGGA
ATTGTGAGCGGATAACAATTTCACACAGGAAACAGCTATGAC
